Addgene plasmid #189738: pLVX-CMV-Galpha-q ONE-GO
Purpose: GPCR/G protein BRET biosensor
Depositing lab: Mikel Garcia-Marcos. Depositing organization: Boston University Medical Campus. Publication: Direct interrogation of context-dependent GPCR activity with a universal biosensor platform. Janicot R, Maziarz M, Park JC, Zhao J, Luebbers A, Green E, Philibert CE, Zhang H, Layne MD, Wu JC, Garcia-Marcos M. Cell. 2024 Feb 16:S0092-8674(24)00065-5. doi: 10.1016/j.cell.2024.01.028. PubMed 38412860.
Backbone
  Vector backbone: pLVX-IRES-Hygro
  Vector type: Lentiviral
Growth in bacteria
  Bacterial resistance: Ampicillin, 100 μg/mL
  Growth temperature: 37°C
  Growth strain: NEB Stable
  Copy number: High Copy
Gene/Insert 1
  Gene/Insert name: Galpha-q ONE-GO
  Species: M. musculus (mouse)
  Cloning method: Gibson Cloning
Gene/Insert 2
  Gene/Insert name: GNAQ
  Species: M. musculus (mouse)
  Entrez Gene: Gnaq (a.k.a. 1110005L02Rik, 6230401I02Rik, Dsk1, Dsk10, Galphaq, Gq, GqI)
Terms and licenses: Academic/Nonprofit Terms; Industry Terms: Not Available to Industry
How to cite: pLVX-CMV-Galpha-q ONE-GO was a gift from Mikel Garcia-Marcos (Addgene plasmid # 189738 ; http://n2t.net/addgene:189738 ; RRID:Addgene_189738)
