[The description below was written by a language model from this plasmid's Addgene catalogue record and pLannotate feature annotations shown in this document.]
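Description:
pLVX-CMV-Galpha-q ONE-GO is a lentiviral transfer plasmid built on the pLVX-IRES-Hygro backbone that carries a single-vector BRET biosensor for reporting GPCR-driven activation of the G protein Gαq. It is propagated in E. coli as a high-copy plasmid through a ColE1/pUC-type origin with ampicillin selection (AmpR). The sequenced record is about 10.3 kb. The viral framework consists of HIV-1 LTR regions flanking the Ψ packaging signal, a gag fragment, the Rev response element for Rev-dependent RNA export, and the cPPT/CTS. A WPRE sits downstream of the payload to boost transcript expression. These elements allow the cassette to be packaged into lentiviral particles and integrated into target mammalian cells.

The payload is a bicistronic cassette driven by the CMV enhancer/promoter. The first open reading frame is a Gα coding sequence interrupted by mVenus. The automated annotation labels the flanking halves as fragments of related Gα proteins from other species, but these are evidently homology hits to the mouse Gnaq insert named in the catalogue entry, giving an internally mVenus-tagged Gαq as the BRET acceptor. An EMCV IRES then directs translation of a second protein, which combines a membrane-targeting N-myristoylation signal, a fragment matching GRK2 and NanoLuc luciferase as the BRET donor. The GRK2 fragment presumably acts as a detector for active Gαq, although the record does not spell out the mechanism. No hygromycin resistance gene is annotated, so the detector module appears to occupy the post-IRES position of the parent vector. The construct is intended for measuring GPCR/Gq activity by BRET.
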