Features (pLannotate 1.2.2; 28 found; start..end, strand, type, name):
      1..204     +  promoter       CMV promoter: human cytomegalovirus (CMV) immediate early promoter
    311..330     -  misc_feature   MCS (fragment): pBluescript multiple cloning site
    355..684     +  CDS            Galphao (fragment): GNAO_DROME - Also known as G-oa47A, G-oalpha47A. Experimental evidence at protein level: Swiss-Prot protein existence level 1. Guanine nucleotide-binding proteins (G proteins) are involved as modulators or transducers in various transmembrane signaling systems. Plays a role in glial cell differentiation during embryogenesis; loco, Galphai and the G-protein coupled receptor, moody, are required in the surface glia to achieve effective insulation of the nerve cord. From Drosophila melanogaster (Fruit fly).
    727..1443    +  CDS            mVenus: mVenus is a basic (constitutively fluorescent) yellow fluorescent protein published in 2006, derived from Aequorea victoria. It is reported to be a rapidly-maturing monomer with moderate acid sensitivity.
   1456..2154    +  CDS            GNAT3 (fragment): GNAT3_BOVIN - Experimental evidence at protein level: Swiss-Prot protein existence level 1. Guanine nucleotide-binding protein (G protein) alpha subunit playing a prominent role in bitter and sweet taste transduction as well as in umami (monosodium glutamate, monopotassium glutamate, and inosine monophosphate) taste transduction. From Bos taurus (Bovine).
   2291..2753    +  misc_feature   IRES: internal ribosome entry site (IRES) of the encephalomyocarditis virus (EMCV)
   2750..3253    +  CDS            GRK2 (fragment): ARBK1_BOVIN - Also known as ADRBK1. Experimental evidence at protein level: Swiss-Prot protein existence level 1. Specifically phosphorylates the agonist-occupied form of the beta-adrenergic and closely related receptors, probably inducing a desensitization of them (By similarity). Key regulator of LPAR1 signaling (By similarity). Competes with RALA for binding to LPAR1 thus affecting the signaling properties of the receptor (By similarity). Desensitizes LPAR1 and LPAR2 in a phosphorylation-independent manner (By similarity). Positively regulates ciliary smoothened (SMO)- dependent Hedgehog (H
   2777..2797    +  CDS            myr: N-myristoylation signal from Src kinase (Pellman et al., 1985; Kaplan et al., 1988)
   3230..3745    +  CDS            Nluc: NanoLuc® luciferase human codon-optimized
   3759..4347    +  misc_feature   WPRE: woodchuck hepatitis virus posttranscriptional regulatory element
   4364..4882    +  CDS            nef (fragment): NEF_HV1BR - Experimental evidence at protein level: Swiss-Prot protein existence level 1. Extracellular Nef protein targets CD4(+) T-lymphocytes for apoptosis by interacting with CXCR4 surface receptors (PubMed:14990729). From Human immunodeficiency virus type 1 group M subtype B (isolate BRU/LAI) (HIV-1).
   4930..5187    +  LTR            5' LTR (truncated): truncated 5' long terminal repeat (LTR) from HIV-1
   5339..5355    -  protein_bind   lac operator: The lac repressor binds to the lac operator to inhibit transcription in E. coli. This inhibition can be relieved by adding lactose or isopropyl-β-D-thiogalactopyranoside (IPTG). lac repressor encoded by lacI
   5363..5393    -  promoter       lac promoter: promoter for the E. coli lac operon
   5408..5429    -  protein_bind   CAP binding site: CAP binding activates transcription in the presence of cAMP. E. coli catabolite activator protein
   5442..5534    -  CDS            lacI (fragment): lac repressor; lacI; The lac repressor binds to the lac operator to inhibit transcription in E. coli. This inhibition can be relieved by adding lactose or isopropyl-β-D-thiogalactopyranoside (IPTG).
   5717..6305    -  rep_origin     ori: high-copy-number ColE1/pMB1/pBR322/pUC origin of replication
   6476..7336    -  CDS            AmpR: β-lactamase; bla; confers resistance to ampicillin, carbenicillin, and related antibiotics
   7337..7441    -  promoter       AmpR promoter: bla
   7489..7623    +  polyA_signal   SV40 poly(A) signal: SV40 polyadenylation signal
   7790..8119    +  CDS            nef (fragment): NEF_HV1BR - Experimental evidence at protein level: Swiss-Prot protein existence level 1. Extracellular Nef protein targets CD4(+) T-lymphocytes for apoptosis by interacting with CXCR4 surface receptors (PubMed:14990729). From Human immunodeficiency virus type 1 group M subtype B (isolate BRU/LAI) (HIV-1).
   8167..8424    +  LTR            5' LTR (truncated): truncated 5' long terminal repeat (LTR) from HIV-1
   8471..8596    +  misc_feature   HIV-1 Ψ: packaging signal of human immunodeficiency virus type 1
   8580..8918    +  CDS            HIV-1 gag (fragment): gag protein from human immunodeficiency virus 1; gag
   9093..9326    +  misc_feature   RRE: The Rev response element (RRE) of HIV-1 allows for Rev-dependent mRNA export from the nucleus to the cytoplasm.
   9703..9803    +  CDS            Rev (fragment): human immunodeficiency virus 1 (HIV-1) Rev protein; rev; enhances nuclear export of unspliced and incompletely spliced viral mRNAs
   9818..9933    +  misc_feature   cPPT/CTS: central polypurine tract and central termination sequence of HIV-1 (lacking the first T)
   9991..10294   +  enhancer       CMV enhancer: human cytomegalovirus immediate early enhancer
>Addgene plasmid #189738 | pLVX-CMV-Galpha-q ONE-GO | addgene full sequence | sequence record 370237 | Addgene NGS Result
GTGATGCGGTTTTGGCAGTACATCAATGGGCGTGGATAGCGGTTTGACTCACGGGGATTTCCAAGTCTCC
ACCCCATTGACGTCAATGGGAGTTTGTTTTGGCACCAAAATCAACGGGACTTTCCAAAATGTCGTAACAA
CTCCGCCCCATTGACGCAAATGGGCGGTAGGCGTGTACGGTGGGAGGTCTATATAAGCAGAGCTCGTTTA
GTGAACCGTCAGATCGCCTGGAGACGCCATCCACGCTGTTTTGACCTCCATAGAAGACACCGACTCTACT
AGAGGATCTATTTCCGGTGAATTCCTCGAGACTAGTTCTAGAGCGGCCGCGGATCCATGACTCTGGAGTC
CATCATGGCGTGCTGCCTGAGCGAGGAGGCCAAGGAAGCCCGGAGGATCAACGACGAGATCGAGCGGCAG
CTGCGCAGGGACAAGCGCGACGCCCGCCGGGAACTCAAGCTGCTGCTGCTGGGGACAGGGGAGAGTGGCA
AGAGCACCTTCATCAAGCAGATGAGGATCATCCACGGGTCGGGCTACTCTGACGAAGACAAGCGCGGCTT
CACCAAGCTGGTGTATCAGAACATCTTCACGGCCATGCAGGCCATGATCAGAGCGATGGACACACTCAAG
ATCCCATACAAGTATGAACACAATAAGGCTCATGCACAATTGGTTCGAGAGGTTGATGTGGAGAAGGTGT
CTGCTTTTTCAGGAGGTGGCGGATCCATGGTGAGCAAGGGCGAGGAGCTGTTCACCGGGGTGGTGCCCAT
CCTGGTCGAGCTGGACGGCGACGTAAACGGCCACAAGTTCAGCGTGTCCGGCGAGGGCGAGGGCGATGCC
ACCTACGGCAAGCTGACCCTGAAGCTGATCTGCACCACCGGCAAGCTGCCCGTGCCCTGGCCCACCCTCG
TGACCACCCTGGGCTACGGCCTGCAGTGCTTCGCCCGCTACCCCGACCACATGAAGCAGCACGACTTCTT
CAAGTCCGCCATGCCCGAAGGCTACGTCCAGGAGCGCACCATCTTCTTCAAGGACGACGGCAACTACAAG
ACCCGCGCCGAGGTGAAGTTCGAGGGCGACACCCTGGTGAACCGCATCGAGCTGAAGGGCATCGACTTCA
AGGAGGACGGCAACATCCTGGGGCACAAGCTGGAGTACAACTACAACAGCCACAACGTCTATATCACCGC
CGACAAGCAGAAGAACGGCATCAAGGCCAACTTCAAGATCCGCCACAACATCGAGGACGGCGGCGTGCAG
CTCGCCGACCACTACCAGCAGAACACCCCCATCGGCGACGGCCCCGTGCTGCTGCCCGACAACCACTACC
TGAGCTACCAGTCCAAACTGAGCAAAGACCCCAACGAGAAGCGCGATCACATGGTCCTGCTGGAGTTCGT
GACCGCCGCCGGGATCACTCTCGGCATGGACGAGCTGTACAAGTCTGGCGGTGGAGGATCCGAGAATCCA
TATGTAGATGCAATAAAGAGCTTGTGGAATGATCCTGGAATCCAGGAGTGCTACGACAGACGACGGGAAT
ATCAGTTATCTGACTCTACCAAATACTATCTGAATGACTTGGACCGTGTAGCCGACCCTGAGTACATGCC
GACAGAGCAAGACGTGCTTAGAGTTCGAGTCCCCACTACAGGGATCATCGAATACCCCTTTGACTTACAA
AGTGTCATTTTCAGAATGGTCGATGTAGGGGGCCAAAGGTCAGAGAGAAGAAAATGGATACACTGCTTTG
AAAATGTCACCTCCATCATGTTTCTAGTAGCGCTTAGCGAATATGATCAAGTTCTTGTGGAGTCAGACAA
TGAGAACCGCATGGAGGAGAGCAAAGCACTCTTTAGAACAATTATCACCTACCCCTGGTTCCAGAACTCC
TCTGTGATTCTGTTCTTAAACAAGAAAGATCTTCTAGAGGAGAAAATCATGTATTCCCACCTAGTCGACT
ACTTCCCAGAATATGATGGACCCCAGAGAGATGCCCAGGCAGCTCGAGAATTCATCCTGAAAATGTTCGT
GGACCTGAACCCCGACAGTGACAAAATCATCTACTCCCACTTCACGTGCGCCACAGATACCGAGAACATC
CGCTTCGTCTTTGCAGCCGTCAAGGACACCATCCTGCAGCTGAACCTGAAGGAGTACAATCTGGTCTAAG
CGGCCGCCGCCCCTCTCCCTCCCCCCCCCCTAACGTTACTGGCCGAAGCCGCTTGGAATAAGGCCGGTGT
GCGTTTGTCTATATGTTATTTTCCACCATATTGCCGTCTTTTGGCAATGTGAGGGCCCGGAAACCTGGCC
CTGTCTTCTTGACGAGCATTCCTAGGGGTCTTTCCCCTCTCGCCAAAGGAATGCAAGGTCTGTTGAATGT
CGTGAAGGAAGCAGTTCCTCTGGAAGCTTCTTGAAGACAAACAACGTCTGTAGCGACCCTTTGCAGGCAG
CGGAACCCCCCACCTGGCGACAGGTGCCTCTGCGGCCAAAAGCCACGTGTATAAGATACACCTGCAAAGG
CGGCACAACCCCAGTGCCACGTTGTGAGTTGGATAGTTGTGGAAAGAGTCAAATGGCTCTCCTCAAGCGT
ATTCAACAAGGGGCTGAAGGATGCCCAGAAGGTACCCCATTGTATGGGATCTGATCTGGGGCCTCGGTGC
ACATGCTTTACATGTGTTTAGTCGAGGTTAAAAAAACGTCTAGGCCCCCCGAACCACGGGGACGTGGTTT
TCCTTTGAAAAACACGATGATAAGCTTGCCACAACCCGTACCAAAGATGGGGAGTAGCAAGAGCAAGACG
TCGAATTCCGGAATCAAGCTTAAGTACCTGGAGGACCGGGGCGAGGTGACTTTTGAGAAGATCTTCTCCC
AGAAGCTGGGGTACCTGCTTTTCCGAGACTTCTGCCTGAAGCACCTGGAGGAGGCCAAGCCCTTGGTAGA
GTTCTACGAGGAGATCAAGAAATACGAGAAGCTGGAGACAGAGGAGGAGCGCCTGGTCTGCAGCCGAGAG
ATCTTCGACACGTACATCATGAAGGAGCTGCTGGCCTGCTCACATCCTTTCTCGAAGAGCGCCATTGAGC
ACGTCCAGGGCCATCTGGTGAAGAAGCAGGTGCCTCCGGATCTCTTCCAGCCATATATTGAAGAAATTTG
CCAGAACCTCCGAGGAGACGTGTTCCAGAAATTCATCGAGAGCGATAAATTCACACGGTTTTGCCAGTGG
AAGGGATCCATGGTCTTCACACTCGAAGATTTCGTTGGGGACTGGCGACAGACAGCCGGCTACAACCTGG
ACCAAGTCCTTGAACAGGGAGGTGTGTCCAGTTTGTTTCAGAATCTCGGGGTGTCCGTAACTCCGATCCA
AAGGATTGTCCTGAGCGGTGAAAATGGGCTGAAGATCGACATCCATGTCATCATCCCGTATGAAGGTCTG
AGCGGCGACCAAATGGGCCAGATCGAAAAAATTTTTAAGGTGGTGTACCCTGTGGATGATCATCACTTTA
AGGTGATCCTGCACTATGGCACACTGGTAATCGACGGGGTTACGCCGAACATGATCGACTATTTCGGACG
GCCGTATGAAGGCATCGCCGTGTTCGACGGCAAAAAGATCACTGTAACAGGGACCCTGTGGAACGGCAAC
AAAATTATCGACGAGCGCCTGATCAACCCCGACGGCTCCCTGCTGTTCCGAGTAACCATCAACGGAGTGA
CCGGCTGGCGGCTGTGCGAACGCATTCTGGCGTAAACGCGTCTGGAACAATCAACCTCTGGATTACAAAA
TTTGTGAAAGATTGACTGGTATTCTTAACTATGTTGCTCCTTTTACGCTATGTGGATACGCTGCTTTAAT
GCCTTTGTATCATGCTATTGCTTCCCGTATGGCTTTCATTTTCTCCTCCTTGTATAAATCCTGGTTGCTG
TCTCTTTATGAGGAGTTGTGGCCCGTTGTCAGGCAACGTGGCGTGGTGTGCACTGTGTTTGCTGACGCAA
CCCCCACTGGTTGGGGCATTGCCACCACCTGTCAGCTCCTTTCCGGGACTTTCGCTTTCCCCCTCCCTAT
TGCCACGGCGGAACTCATCGCCGCCTGCCTTGCCCGCTGCTGGACAGGGGCTCGGCTGTTGGGCACTGAC
AATTCCGTGGTGTTGTCGGGGAAGCTGACGTCCTTTCCATGGCTGCTCGCCTGTGTTGCCACCTGGATTC
TGCGCGGGACGTCCTTCTGCTACGTCCCTTCGGCCCTCAATCCAGCGGACCTTCCTTCCCGCGGCCTGCT
GCCGGCTCTGCGGCCTCTTCCGCGTCTTCGCCTTCGCCCTCAGACGAGTCGGATCTCCCTTTGGGCCGCC
TCCCCGCCTGGAATTAATTCTGCAGTCGAGACCTAGAAAAACATGGAGCAATCACAAGTAGCAATACAGC
AGCTACCAATGCTGATTGTGCCTGGCTAGAAGCACAAGAGGAGGAGGAGGTGGGTTTTCCAGTCACACCT
CAGGTACCTTTAAGACCAATGACTTACAAGGCAGCTGTAGATCTTAGCCACTTTTTAAAAGAAAAGAGGG
GACTGGAAGGGCTAATTCACTCCCAACGAAGACAAGATATCCTTGATCTGTGGATCTACCACACACAAGG
CTACTTCCCTGATTAGCAGAACTACACACCAGGGCCAGGGGTCAGATATCCACTGACCTTTGGATGGTGC
TACAAGCTAGTACCAGTTGAGCCAGATAAGGTAGAAGAGGCCAATAAAGGAGAGAACACCAGCTTGTTAC
ACCCTGTGAGCCTGCATGGGATGGATGACCCGGAGAGAGAAGTGTTAGAGTGGAGGTTTGACAGCCGCCT
AGCATTTCATCACGTGGCCCGAGAGCTGCATCCGGAGTACTTCAAGAACTGCTGATATCGAGCTTGCTAC
AAGGGACTTTCCGCTGGGGACTTTCCAGGGAGGCGTGGCCTGGGCGGGACTGGGGAGTGGCGAGCCCTCA
GATCCTGCATATAAGCAGCTGCTTTTTGCCTGTACTGGGTCTCTCTGGTTAGACCAGATCTGAGCCTGGG
AGCTCTCTGGCTAACTAGGGAACCCACTGCTTAAGCCTCAATAAAGCTTGCCTTGAGTGCTTCAAGTAGT
GTGTGCCCGTCTGTTGTGTGACTCTGGTAACTAGAGATCCCTCAGACCCTTTTAGTCAGTGTGGAAAATC
TCTAGCAGTAGTAGTTCATGTCATCTTATTATTCAGTATTTATAACTTGCAAAGAAATGAATATCAGAGA
GTGAGAGGCCTTGACATTGCTAGCGTTTACCGTCGACCTCTAGCTAGAGCTTGGCGTAATCATGGTCATA
GCTGTTTCCTGTGTGAAATTGTTATCCGCTCACAATTCCACACAACATACGAGCCGGAAGCATAAAGTGT
AAAGCCTGGGGTGCCTAATGAGTGAGCTAACTCACATTAATTGCGTTGCGCTCACTGCCCGCTTTCCAGT
CGGGAAACCTGTCGTGCCAGCTGCATTAATGAATCGGCCAACGCGCGGGGAGAGGCGGTTTGCGTATTGG
GCGCTCTTCCGCTTCCTCGCTCACTGACTCGCTGCGCTCGGTCGTTCGGCTGCGGCGAGCGGTATCAGCT
CACTCAAAGGCGGTAATACGGTTATCCACAGAATCAGGGGATAACGCAGGAAAGAACATGTGAGCAAAAG
GCCAGCAAAAGGCCAGGAACCGTAAAAAGGCCGCGTTGCTGGCGTTTTTCCATAGGCTCCGCCCCCCTGA
CGAGCATCACAAAAATCGACGCTCAAGTCAGAGGTGGCGAAACCCGACAGGACTATAAAGATACCAGGCG
TTTCCCCCTGGAAGCTCCCTCGTGCGCTCTCCTGTTCCGACCCTGCCGCTTACCGGATACCTGTCCGCCT
TTCTCCCTTCGGGAAGCGTGGCGCTTTCTCATAGCTCACGCTGTAGGTATCTCAGTTCGGTGTAGGTCGT
TCGCTCCAAGCTGGGCTGTGTGCACGAACCCCCCGTTCAGCCCGACCGCTGCGCCTTATCCGGTAACTAT
CGTCTTGAGTCCAACCCGGTAAGACACGACTTATCGCCACTGGCAGCAGCCACTGGTAACAGGATTAGCA
GAGCGAGGTATGTAGGCGGTGCTACAGAGTTCTTGAAGTGGTGGCCTAACTACGGCTACACTAGAAGAAC
AGTATTTGGTATCTGCGCTCTGCTGAAGCCAGTTACCTTCGGAAAAAGAGTTGGTAGCTCTTGATCCGGC
AAACAAACCACCGCTGGTAGCGGTGGTTTTTTTGTTTGCAAGCAGCAGATTACGCGCAGAAAAAAAGGAT
CTCAAGAAGATCCTTTGATCTTTTCTACGGGGTCTGACGCTCAGTGGAACGAAAACTCACGTTAAGGGAT
TTTGGTCATGAGATTATCAAAAAGGATCTTCACCTAGATCCTTTTAAATTAAAAATGAAGTTTTAAATCA
ATCTAAAGTATATATGAGTAAACTTGGTCTGACAGTTACCAATGCTTAATCAGTGAGGCACCTATCTCAG
CGATCTGTCTATTTCGTTCATCCATAGTTGCCTGACTCCCCGTCGTGTAGATAACTACGATACGGGAGGG
CTTACCATCTGGCCCCAGTGCTGCAATGATACCGCGAGACCCACGCTCACCGGCTCCAGATTTATCAGCA
ATAAACCAGCCAGCCGGAAGGGCCGAGCGCAGAAGTGGTCCTGCAACTTTATCCGCCTCCATCCAGTCTA
TTAATTGTTGCCGGGAAGCTAGAGTAAGTAGTTCGCCAGTTAATAGTTTGCGCAACGTTGTTGCCATTGC
TACAGGCATCGTGGTGTCACGCTCGTCGTTTGGTATGGCTTCATTCAGCTCCGGTTCCCAACGATCAAGG
CGAGTTACATGATCCCCCATGTTGTGCAAAAAAGCGGTTAGCTCCTTCGGTCCTCCGATCGTTGTCAGAA
GTAAGTTGGCCGCAGTGTTATCACTCATGGTTATGGCAGCACTGCATAATTCTCTTACTGTCATGCCATC
CGTAAGATGCTTTTCTGTGACTGGTGAGTACTCAACCAAGTCATTCTGAGAATAGTGTATGCGGCGACCG
AGTTGCTCTTGCCCGGCGTCAATACGGGATAATACCGCGCCACATAGCAGAACTTTAAAAGTGCTCATCA
TTGGAAAACGTTCTTCGGGGCGAAAACTCTCAAGGATCTTACCGCTGTTGAGATCCAGTTCGATGTAACC
CACTCGTGCACCCAACTGATCTTCAGCATCTTTTACTTTCACCAGCGTTTCTGGGTGAGCAAAAACAGGA
AGGCAAAATGCCGCAAAAAAGGGAATAAGGGCGACACGGAAATGTTGAATACTCATACTCTTCCTTTTTC
AATATTATTGAAGCATTTATCAGGGTTATTGTCTCATGAGCGGATACATATTTGAATGTATTTAGAAAAA
TAAACAAATAGGGGTTCCGCGCACATTTCCCCGAAAAGTGCCACCTGACGTCGACGGATCGGGAGATCAA
CTTGTTTATTGCAGCTTATAATGGTTACAAATAAAGCAATAGCATCACAAATTTCACAAATAAAGCATTT
TTTTCACTGCATTCTAGTTGTGGTTTGTCCAAACTCATCAATGTATCTTATCATGTCTGGATCAACTGGA
TAACTCAAGCTAACCAAAATCATCCCAAACTTCCCACCCCATACCCTATTACCACTGCCAATTACCTGTG
GTTTCATTTACTCTAAACCTGTGATTCCTCTGAATTATTTTCATTTTAAAGAAATTGTATTTGTTAAATA
TGTACTACAAACTTAGTAGTTGGAAGGGCTAATTCACTCCCAAAGAAGACAAGATATCCTTGATCTGTGG
ATCTACCACACACAAGGCTACTTCCCTGATTAGCAGAACTACACACCAGGGCCAGGGGTCAGATATCCAC
TGACCTTTGGATGGTGCTACAAGCTAGTACCAGTTGAGCCAGATAAGGTAGAAGAGGCCAATAAAGGAGA
GAACACCAGCTTGTTACACCCTGTGAGCCTGCATGGGATGGATGACCCGGAGAGAGAAGTGTTAGAGTGG
AGGTTTGACAGCCGCCTAGCATTTCATCACGTGGCCCGAGAGCTGCATCCGGAGTACTTCAAGAACTGCT
GATATCGAGCTTGCTACAAGGGACTTTCCGCTGGGGACTTTCCAGGGAGGCGTGGCCTGGGCGGGACTGG
GGAGTGGCGAGCCCTCAGATCCTGCATATAAGCAGCTGCTTTTTGCCTGTACTGGGTCTCTCTGGTTAGA
CCAGATCTGAGCCTGGGAGCTCTCTGGCTAACTAGGGAACCCACTGCTTAAGCCTCAATAAAGCTTGCCT
TGAGTGCTTCAAGTAGTGTGTGCCCGTCTGTTGTGTGACTCTGGTAACTAGAGATCCCTCAGACCCTTTT
AGTCAGTGTGGAAAATCTCTAGCAGTGGCGCCCGAACAGGGACTTGAAAGCGAAAGGGAAACCAGAGGAG
CTCTCTCGACGCAGGACTCGGCTTGCTGAAGCGCGCACGGCAAGAGGCGAGGGGCGGCGACTGGTGAGTA
CGCCAAAAATTTTGACTAGCGGAGGCTAGAAGGAGAGAGATGGGTGCGAGAGCGTCAGTATTAAGCGGGG
GAGAATTAGATCGCGATGGGAAAAAATTCGGTTAAGGCCAGGGGGAAAGAAAAAATATAAATTAAAACAT
ATAGTATGGGCAAGCAGGGAGCTAGAACGATTCGCAGTTAATCCTGGCCTGTTAGAAACATCAGAAGGCT
GTAGACAAATACTGGGACAGCTACAACCATCCCTTCAGACAGGATCAGAAGAACTTAGATCATTATATAA
TACAGTAGCAACCCTCTATTGTGTGCATCAAAGGATAGAGATAAAAGACACCAAGGAAGCTTTAGACAAG
ATAGAGGAAGAGCAAAACAAAAGTAAGACCACCGCACAGCAAGCGGCCGGCCGCTGATCTTCAGACCTGG
AGGAGGAGATATGAGGGACAATTGGAGAAGTGAATTATATAAATATAAAGTAGTAAAAATTGAACCATTA
GGAGTAGCACCCACCAAGGCAAAGAGAAGAGTGGTGCAGAGAGAAAAAAGAGCAGTGGGAATAGGAGCTT
TGTTCCTTGGGTTCTTGGGAGCAGCAGGAAGCACTATGGGCGCAGCGTCAATGACGCTGACGGTACAGGC
CAGACAATTATTGTCTGGTATAGTGCAGCAGCAGAACAATTTGCTGAGGGCTATTGAGGCGCAACAGCAT
CTGTTGCAACTCACAGTCTGGGGCATCAAGCAGCTCCAGGCAAGAATCCTGGCTGTGGAAAGATACCTAA
AGGATCAACAGCTCCTGGGGATTTGGGGTTGCTCTGGAAAACTCATTTGCACCACTGCTGTGCCTTGGAA
TGCTAGTTGGAGTAATAAATCTCTGGAACAGATTTGGAATCACACGACCTGGATGGAGTGGGACAGAGAA
ATTAACAATTACACAAGCTTAATACACTCCTTAATTGAAGAATCGCAAAACCAGCAAGAAAAGAATGAAC
AAGAATTATTGGAATTAGATAAATGGGCAAGTTTGTGGAATTGGTTTAACATAACAAATTGGCTGTGGTA
TATAAAATTATTCATAATGATAGTAGGAGGCTTGGTAGGTTTAAGAATAGTTTTTGCTGTACTTTCTATA
GTGAATAGAGTTAGGCAGGGATATTCACCATTATCGTTTCAGACCCACCTCCCAACCCCGAGGGGACCCG
ACAGGCCCGAAGGAATAGAAGAAGAAGGTGGAGAGAGAGACAGAGACAGATCCATTCGATTAGTGAACGG
ATCTCGACGGTATCGCCTTTAAAAGAAAAGGGGGGATTGGGGGGTACAGTGCAGGGGAAAGAATAGTAGA
CATAATAGCAACAGACATACAAACTAAAGAATTACAAAAACAAATTACAAAAATTCAAAATTTTCGGGTT
TATTACAGGGACAGCAGAGATCCAGTTTATCGATAAGCTTGGGAGTTCCGCGTTACATAACTTACGGTAA
ATGGCCCGCCTGGCTGACCGCCCAACGACCCCCGCCCATTGACGTCAATAATGACGTATGTTCCCATAGT
AACGCCAATAGGGACTTTCCATTGACGTCAATGGGTGGAGTATTTACGGTAAACTGCCCACTTGGCAGTA
CATCAAGTGTATCATATGCCAAGTACGCCCCCTATTGACGTCAATGACGGTAAATGGCCCGCCTGGCATT
ATGCCCAGTACATGACCTTATGGGACTTTCCTACTTGGCAGTACATCTACGTATTAGTCATCGCTATTAC
CATG
