>Addgene plasmid #189738 | pLVX-CMV-Galpha-q ONE-GO | depositor partial sequence | sequence record 394365 | CMV promoter; MCS; Ga-YFP; IRES; Nanoluc detector module; WPRE
TCGGGTTTATTACAGGGACAGCAGAGATCCAGTTTATCGATAAGCTTGGGAGTTCCGCGTTACATAACTT
ACGGTAAATGGCCCGCCTGGCTGACCGCCCAACGACCCCCGCCCATTGACGTCAATAATGACGTATGTTC
CCATAGTAACGCCAATAGGGACTTTCCATTGACGTCAATGGGTGGAGTATTTACGGTAAACTGCCCACTT
GGCAGTACATCAAGTGTATCATATGCCAAGTACGCCCCCTATTGACGTCAATGACGGTAAATGGCCCGCC
TGGCATTATGCCCAGTACATGACCTTATGGGACTTTCCTACTTGGCAGTACATCTACGTATTAGTCATCG
CTATTACCATGGTGATGCGGTTTTGGCAGTACATCAATGGGCGTGGATAGCGGTTTGACTCACGGGGATT
TCCAAGTCTCCACCCCATTGACGTCAATGGGAGTTTGTTTTGGCACCAAAATCAACGGGACTTTCCAAAA
TGTCGTAACAACTCCGCCCCATTGACGCAAATGGGCGGTAGGCGTGTACGGTGGGAGGTCTATATAAGCA
GAGCTCGTTTAGTGAACCGTCAGATCGCCTGGAGACGCCATCCACGCTGTTTTGACCTCCATAGAAGACA
CCGACTCTACTAGAGGATCTATTTCCGGTGAATTCCTCGAGACTAGTTCTAGAGCGGCCGCGGATCCATG
ACTCTGGAGTCCATCATGGCGTGCTGCCTGAGCGAGGAGGCCAAGGAAGCCCGGAGGATCAACGACGAGA
TCGAGCGGCAGCTGCGCAGGGACAAGCGCGACGCCCGCCGGGAACTCAAGCTGCTGCTGCTGGGGACAGG
GGAGAGTGGCAAGAGCACCTTCATCAAGCAGATGAGGATCATCCACGGGTCGGGCTACTCTGACGAAGAC
AAGCGCGGCTTCACCAAGCTGGTGTATCAGAACATCTTCACGGCCATGCAGGCCATGATCAGAGCGATGG
ACACACTCAAGATCCCATACAAGTATGAACACAATAAGGCTCATGCACAATTGGTTCGAGAGGTTGATGT
GGAGAAGGTGTCTGCTTTTTCAGGAGGTGGCGGATCCATGGTGAGCAAGGGCGAGGAGCTGTTCACCGGG
GTGGTGCCCATCCTGGTCGAGCTGGACGGCGACGTAAACGGCCACAAGTTCAGCGTGTCCGGCGAGGGCG
AGGGCGATGCCACCTACGGCAAGCTGACCCTGAAGCTGATCTGCACCACCGGCAAGCTGCCCGTGCCCTG
GCCCACCCTCGTGACCACCCTGGGCTACGGCCTGCAGTGCTTCGCCCGCTACCCCGACCACATGAAGCAG
CACGACTTCTTCAAGTCCGCCATGCCCGAAGGCTACGTCCAGGAGCGCACCATCTTCTTCAAGGACGACG
GCAACTACAAGACCCGCGCCGAGGTGAAGTTCGAGGGCGACACCCTGGTGAACCGCATCGAGCTGAAGGG
CATCGACTTCAAGGAGGACGGCAACATCCTGGGGCACAAGCTGGAGTACAACTACAACAGCCACAACGTC
TATATCACCGCCGACAAGCAGAAGAACGGCATCAAGGCCAACTTCAAGATCCGCCACAACATCGAGGACG
GCGGCGTGCAGCTCGCCGACCACTACCAGCAGAACACCCCCATCGGCGACGGCCCCGTGCTGCTGCCCGA
CAACCACTACCTGAGCTACCAGTCCAAACTGAGCAAAGACCCCAACGAGAAGCGCGATCACATGGTCCTG
CTGGAGTTCGTGACCGCCGCCGGGATCACTCTCGGCATGGACGAGCTGTACAAGTCTGGCGGTGGAGGAT
CCGAGAATCCATATGTAGATGCAATAAAGAGCTTGTGGAATGATCCTGGAATCCAGGAGTGCTACGACAG
ACGACGGGAATATCAGTTATCTGACTCTACCAAATACTATCTGAATGACTTGGACCGTGTAGCCGACCCT
GAGTACATGCCGACAGAGCAAGACGTGCTTAGAGTTCGAGTCCCCACTACAGGGATCATCGAATACCCCT
TTGACTTACAAAGTGTCATTTTCAGAATGGTCGATGTAGGGGGCCAAAGGTCAGAGAGAAGAAAATGGAT
ACACTGCTTTGAAAATGTCACCTCCATCATGTTTCTAGTAGCGCTTAGCGAATATGATCAAGTTCTTGTG
GAGTCAGACAATGAGAACCGCATGGAGGAGAGCAAAGCACTCTTTAGAACAATTATCACCTACCCCTGGT
TCCAGAACTCCTCTGTGATTCTGTTCTTAAACAAGAAAGATCTTCTAGAGGAGAAAATCATGTATTCCCA
CCTAGTCGACTACTTCCCAGAATATGATGGACCCCAGAGAGATGCCCAGGCAGCTCGAGAATTCATCCTG
AAAATGTTCGTGGACCTGAACCCCGACAGTGACAAAATCATCTACTCCCACTTCACGTGCGCCACAGATA
CCGAGAACATCCGCTTCGTCTTTGCAGCCGTCAAGGACACCATCCTGCAGCTGAACCTGAAGGAGTACAA
TCTGGTCTAAGCGGCCGCCGCCCCTCTCCCTCCCCCCCCCCTAACGTTACTGGCCGAAGCCGCTTGGAAT
AAGGCCGGTGTGCGTTTGTCTATATGTTATTTTCCACCATATTGCCGTCTTTTGGCAATGTGAGGGCCCG
GAAACCTGGCCCTGTCTTCTTGACGAGCATTCCTAGGGGTCTTTCCCCTCTCGCCAAAGGAATGCAAGGT
CTGTTGAATGTCGTGAAGGAAGCAGTTCCTCTGGAAGCTTCTTGAAGACAAACAACGTCTGTAGCGACCC
TTTGCAGGCAGCGGAACCCCCCACCTGGCGACAGGTGCCTCTGCGGCCAAAAGCCACGTGTATAAGATAC
ACCTGCAAAGGCGGCACAACCCCAGTGCCACGTTGTGAGTTGGATAGTTGTGGAAAGAGTCAAATGGCTC
TCCTCAAGCGTATTCAACAAGGGGCTGAAGGATGCCCAGAAGGTACCCCATTGTATGGGATCTGATCTGG
GGCCTCGGTGCACATGCTTTACATGTGTTTAGTCGAGGTTAAAAAAACGTCTAGGCCCCCCGAACCACGG
GGACGTGGTTTTCCTTTGAAAAACACGATGATAAGCTTGCCACAACCCGTACCAAAGATGGGGAGTAGCA
AGAGCAAGACGTCGAATTCCGGAATCAAGCTTAAGTACCTGGAGGACCGGGGCGAGGTGACTTTTGAGAA
GATCTTCTCCCAGAAGCTGGGGTACCTGCTTTTCCGAGACTTCTGCCTGAAGCACCTGGAGGAGGCCAAG
CCCTTGGTAGAGTTCTACGAGGAGATCAAGAAATACGAGAAGCTGGAGACAGAGGAGGAGCGCCTGGTCT
GCAGCCGAGAGATCTTCGACACGTACATCATGAAGGAGCTGCTGGCCTGCTCACATCCTTTCTCGAAGAG
CGCCATTGAGCACGTCCAGGGCCATCTGGTGAAGAAGCAGGTGCCTCCGGATCTCTTCCAGCCATATATT
GAAGAAATTTGCCAGAACCTCCGAGGAGACGTGTTCCAGAAATTCATCGAGAGCGATAAATTCACACGGT
TTTGCCAGTGGAAGGGATCCATGGTCTTCACACTCGAAGATTTCGTTGGGGACTGGCGACAGACAGCCGG
CTACAACCTGGACCAAGTCCTTGAACAGGGAGGTGTGTCCAGTTTGTTTCAGAATCTCGGGGTGTCCGTA
ACTCCGATCCAAAGGATTGTCCTGAGCGGTGAAAATGGGCTGAAGATCGACATCCATGTCATCATCCCGT
ATGAAGGTCTGAGCGGCGACCAAATGGGCCAGATCGAAAAAATTTTTAAGGTGGTGTACCCTGTGGATGA
TCATCACTTTAAGGTGATCCTGCACTATGGCACACTGGTAATCGACGGGGTTACGCCGAACATGATCGAC
TATTTCGGACGGCCGTATGAAGGCATCGCCGTGTTCGACGGCAAAAAGATCACTGTAACAGGGACCCTGT
GGAACGGCAACAAAATTATCGACGAGCGCCTGATCAACCCCGACGGCTCCCTGCTGTTCCGAGTAACCAT
CAACGGAGTGACCGGCTGGCGGCTGTGCGAACGCATTCTGGCGTAAACGCGTCTGGAACAATCAACCTCT
GGATTACAAAATTTGTGAAAGATTGACTGGTATTCTTAACTATGTTGCTCCTTTTACGCTATGTGGATAC
GCTGCTTTAATGCCTTTGTATCATGCTATTGCTTCCCGTATGGCTTTCATTTTCTCCTCCTTGTATAAAT
CCTGGTTGCTGTCTCTTTATGAGGAGTTGTGGCCCGTTGTCAGGCAACGTGGCGTGGTGTGCACTGTGTT
TGCTGACGCAACCCCCACTGGTTGGGGCATTGCCACCACCTGTCAGCTCCTTTCCGGGACTTTCGCTTTC
CCCCTCCCTATTGCCACGGCGGAACTCATCGCCGCCTGCCTTGCCCGCTGCTGGACAGGGGCTCGGCTGT
TGGGCACTGACAATTCCGTGGTGTTGTCGGGGAAGCTGACGTCCTTTCCATGGCTGCTCGCCTGTGTTGC
CACCTGGATTCTGCGCGGGACGTCCTTCTGCTACGTCCCTTCGGCCCTCAATCCAGCGGACCTTCCTTCC
CGCGGCCTGCTGCCGGCTCTGCGGCCTCTTCCGCGTCTTCGCCTTCGCCCTCAGACGAGTCGGATCTCCC
TTTGGGCCGCCTCCCCGC
